Addgene plasmid #159807: pCFJ1532 - pEXP[Psmu-1 | mosase (PATCs) | smu-1 UTR]
Purpose: Optimized enzyme for genome editing in C. elegans
Depositing lab: Christian Froekjaer-Jensen. Depositing organization: King Abdullah University of Science and Technology (KAUST). Publication: Engineering rules that minimize germline silencing of transgenes in simple extrachromosomal arrays in C. elegans. Aljohani MD, El Mouridi S, Priyadarshini M, Vargas-Velazquez AM, Frokjaer-Jensen C. Nat Commun. 2020 Dec 9;11(1):6300. doi: 10.1038/s41467-020-19898-0. PubMed 33298957.
Backbone
  Vector backbone: pDEST R4-R3
  Vector type: Worm Expression
Growth in bacteria
  Bacterial resistance: Ampicillin, 100 μg/mL
  Growth temperature: 37°C
  Growth strain: DH5alpha
  Copy number: High Copy
Gene/Insert
  Gene/Insert name: pEXP[Psmu-1 | mosase (PATCs) | smu-1 UTR]
  Species: C. elegans (nematode)
  Mutation: Not applicable
  Cloning method: Gateway Cloning
Terms and licenses: Academic/Nonprofit Terms; Industry Terms: Not Available to Industry
Depositor comments: See www.wormbuilder.org for more information.
How to cite: pCFJ1532 - pEXP[Psmu-1 | mosase (PATCs) | smu-1 UTR] was a gift from Christian Froekjaer-Jensen (Addgene plasmid # 159807 ; http://n2t.net/addgene:159807 ; RRID:Addgene_159807)
