[The description below was written by a language model from this plasmid's Addgene catalogue record and pLannotate feature annotations shown in this document.]
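Description:
pCFJ1532 is a C. elegans expression plasmid of about 7.3 kb, assembled by three-fragment Gateway recombination into the pDEST R4-R3 destination backbone. It is maintained in E. coli through a high-copy ColE1/pUC-type origin and selected with ampicillin via the β-lactamase gene and its native promoter. The annotation also picks up short remnants of lacZα, bom and rop in the backbone. An 18-nt match to the yeast URA3 promoter falls inside the 3' UTR slot and is most likely a chance similarity rather than a functional element.

The payload follows the standard promoter | gene | UTR layout defined by the four attB sites. The segment between attB4 and attB1 (roughly 1 kb) corresponds to the smu-1 promoter, the segment between attB1 and attB2 carries the Mos1 transposase ("mosase") coding region, and the segment between attB2 and attB3 holds the smu-1 3' UTR. Only the two ends of the transposase are recognised as matches to the Drosophila mauritiana mariner/Mos1 protein, and they lie about 2.4 kb apart. This fits the "PATCs" designation in the name, which indicates a redesigned gene interrupted by introns rich in periodic An/Tn clusters. These noncoding sequences are associated with resistance to germline silencing in the worm, although the feature table does not annotate the introns themselves.

Mos1 transposase cuts and mobilises Mos1 elements, the step underlying Mos1-based genome engineering such as transposon excision-induced transgene insertion. The record describes the plasmid as an optimised enzyme source for C. elegans genome editing, from work on design rules that limit germline silencing of transgenes carried on simple extrachromosomal arrays.
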