Features (pLannotate 1.2.2; 13 found; start..end, strand, type, name):
     37..57      +  protein_bind   attB4: mutant version of attB; core recombination site for the Gateway® BP reaction BP Clonase™
   1050..1074    +  protein_bind   attB1: mutant version of attB; recombination site for the Gateway® BP reaction BP Clonase™
   1080..1274    +  CDS            mariner\T (fragment): MOS1T_DROMA - Experimental evidence at protein level: Swiss-Prot protein existence level 1. Mediates transposition of transposon Mos1 by a 'cut and paste' mechanism. Transposases are sequence-specific nucleases and strand transferases that catalyze transposition through an ordered series of events: sequence-specific binding of transposase to the terminal inverted repeats (IR) present at each end of the transposon, pairing of the transposon IRs in a paired-end complex (PEC), cleavage of one or both DNA strands at each transposon end, capture of target DNA, and strand transfer to insert the tran
   3724..3924    +  CDS            mariner\T (fragment): MOS1T_DROMA - Experimental evidence at protein level: Swiss-Prot protein existence level 1. Mediates transposition of transposon Mos1 by a 'cut and paste' mechanism. Transposases are sequence-specific nucleases and strand transferases that catalyze transposition through an ordered series of events: sequence-specific binding of transposase to the terminal inverted repeats (IR) present at each end of the transposon, pairing of the transposon IRs in a paired-end complex (PEC), cleavage of one or both DNA strands at each transposon end, capture of target DNA, and strand transfer to insert the tran
   3931..3951    -  protein_bind   attB2: mutant version of attB; core recombination site for the Gateway® BP reaction BP Clonase™
   4383..4400    -  promoter       URA3 promoter (fragment): S. cerevisiae URA3
   4945..4965    -  protein_bind   attB3: mutant version of attB; core recombination site for the Gateway® BP reaction BP Clonase™
   4969..5126    +  CDS            lacZα (fragment): LacZα fragment of β-galactosidase; lacZ fragment
   5132..5231    -  misc_feature   bom (fragment): basis of mobility region from pBR322
   5333..5368    -  CDS            rop (fragment): Rop protein, which maintains plasmids at low copy number; rop
   5463..5567    +  promoter       AmpR promoter: bla
   5568..6428    +  CDS            AmpR: β-lactamase; bla; confers resistance to ampicillin, carbenicillin, and related antibiotics
   6599..7187    +  rep_origin     ori: high-copy-number ColE1/pMB1/pBR322/pUC origin of replication
>Addgene plasmid #159807 | pCFJ1532 - pEXP[Psmu-1 | mosase (PATCs) | smu-1 UTR] | addgene full sequence | sequence record 317118 | Addgene NGS Result
CAGGAAACAGCTATGACCATGATTACGCCAAGCTATCAACTTTGTATAGAAAAGTTGAAATTTTTCAGGC
GGGAAGTGGCTTCGGTGCGTTCAACAAACGCGCTTTTGACTCGCTAGCCGGATCCGGCTTCAGCGGTTTT
GACAAAAGAGCTTTCGATTCACTGGCTGGACAAGGTTTTACTGGATTTGAGAAACGCGCCTTTGATACAG
TGGTACGGTTTTCGGTGGAAATTCCAGTTTTTCGAATTTTCAATAATTTTCAGAGCACGTCAGGCTTTGA
CGATTTCAAATTGTGAAGAGCTCACTGATATTTAAAATTTGGTTCAATTCAAGCACATATTTTTGAGGTA
AGCAACTGATTTTAATGTTGTTAATCAAATGAAAAGTGAAATTTTTGGAATAATTTTTTTTTGTTTTCAG
GTAGCTCCAACGAACGACACACACAAGCCCAGTCCCCCAGTATTCCTGACGACAGCCCCTGCTCACACAC
TTTTTATTATAATTCCTTTTTTTTCAAACTTTTTTTTCAAATTTTATACTTTAATCTCAAAAAACCTATT
CATACGAACACAAGTACCGGTGTGCGTGTGTGAGAATAAGAATTTATTTTAAAAAAATAAAGAATGTCGT
CCTGTTTTTTCATATTTATTGAAGAAAATGGAGCTGGAAAAAAATCAATTGTAAAAAACAGAAAAACGTG
CTGATAAAATGCATTGTACGCAAACTGTGGATTTTGAGAACTAACGTAGTCAAGCAAAAATCTCTGGAAT
TTTATCGATTTTTAACGGATAAACTGTTGTTTTTTGTAACTGTGCATGAAAAAAAATCTCAGGCAAAAAT
ATTTTCTGAAAAAAAAAGAGTTTAAACACAAATGCAAGTCCACAAAAAACTCCAATTTGAAATTCGCTCC
AAAAACGCAAAACACGCCAAGCGCTCGTGCTGGCGCATTTGCCGATCGCTTCCAAAAAGGCTGGCGCACT
TCTCGTGTCCGAGGATATTCGAATTTTACACGTCATTTTCAGCCGTTTTTCACCGAATTTTCGCTGAAAA
CAAGTTTGTACAAAAAAGCAGGCTAAAAAATGTCCTCCTTCGTCCCAAACAAGGTAAGTTTATCTAAAAA
GTTTTTCATTCAAAATGTGTAAAAATTCATTTAAAATAACCCAAAAATCATTAATCCTCGATATTTTCAG
GAGCAAACCCGTACCGTCCTCATCTTCTGCTTCCACCTCAAGAAGACCGCCGCCGAGTCCCACCGTATGC
TCGTCGAGGTATTTTCCTGCATTTTTCAACTGGGAAAATGAAAGAAAATCGATAATTTCAGGCCTTCGGA
GAGCAAGTCCCAACCGTCAAGACCTGCGAGCGTTGGTTCCAACGTTTCAAGTCCGGAGACTTCGACGTCG
ACGACAAGGAGCACGGAAAGCCACCAAAGCGTTACGAGGACGCCGAGCTCCAAGCCCTCCTCGACGAGGA
CGACGCCCAAACGCAAAAGCAACTCGCCGAGCAACTCGAGGTATCCCAACAAGCCGTATCCAACCGACTC
CGTGAGATGGGAAAGGTAAGTTTTCTTATGGGAAAGAAGGAAAAAACCGAGATTTTACTTGAAAAATTGA
ATTTTTCGCGGGATTTTCACCAAAAATTGTTGAATATTCATTATTTCACGCTGTAAAACAAAAAAAAAAA
AAATCAAAAACTACGTTGAAATCGCGTTTTTAAGCGAATTTTCTTCAGAATTGCCAGATTTTAACCCCAA
ATTTTGCAGTTTTTAAATAAAATTTCACCTTTTCGGCTCAAATTGTAGATTTTCCTGAAAATTTAGTACA
AAAAACAATTTCCTCGTAAATTTTTCAAATAGATTTTCAGATCCAAAAGGTCGGACGTTGGGTCCCACAC
GAGCTCAACGAGCGTCAAATGGAGCGTCGTAAGAACACCTGCGAGATCCTCCTCTCCCGTTACAAGCGTA
AGTCCTTCCTCCACCGTATCGTCACCGGTGACGAGAAGTGGATCTTCTTCGTCAACCCAAAGCGTAAGGT
AAGTTATGTCTACCTGCCTGCCTACCGCCTAAATTTTTTGTGAAGTTTCTTCAAAAAATCCAGAAAAAAA
AACAATTTTCATACGATTTTTTCCCTTAAAATTGTGAATTTTCATGCTTTTTAGCCCCAAAAGTCATTAT
TTGAGAAAAAATTTCATACAAAAAAGTTTTGAGAAATACACAATTTTTTAAATGTAATTTTCAAATTTTC
AATTTTCAACTAGAAAATTCACAAAACTTGTAAATTTTGGACCAAAACATTTATACAATTACTTTTTTTG
AATCTAATAACTACAATAACTACAAATTTAACATTTTCAGAAGTCCTACGTCGACCCAGGACAACCAGCC
ACCTCCACCGCCCGTCCAAACCGTTTCGGAAAGAAGACCATGCTCTGCGTCTGGTGGGACCAATCCGGAG
TCATCTACTACGAGCTCCTCAAGCCAGGTAAGTTCTTTTTTTGAAAAGTGCAGTTTGTAGTCTAATTTTC
ATTTATTTTCTTTTTAAAAAACGCATCAATTTTTAAATATTTTGGGACAAAATCCGAAAACTGTACTAAT
TTGTAGTTTGTAAAATTAAAAAAAAAACGCAAAAAAATGTTTTCAAAAATGCTTAGAATAAAAATAAAAT
TTCTAAAAAATTGAACAAAATAAACATTTAAAAATTCAAAAAGTTTGAAAAAATGCAAAGTTTTTTAATG
CAAAAAATATTTAATGTTTAAACAAATTTAAAAAATGTTGTAAGAATATGTTTAGAGACAGTTTTTAAAT
GTTAAATTGCAAAAAAAAAAAGCAAAAAAAAATTTGAAAAATGTAACAGAAAATTTTAATTAAAAAAGTC
GTGTTTTTTTCAAACCTGCAATTCTTTGTAATTTTATTTATAAAGAGAAACAAATCAAATTGTATATTAC
GAAAAACGATACTAAAATTCGAAAATTTGCGGTTTTTTGCGTAAAAAATACGGTTCCGTAATTTTCAGGA
GAAACCGTCAACACTGCCCGTTACCAGCAACAGCTCATCAATCTCAACCGTGCCCTCCAACGTAAGCGTC
CAGAGTACCAAAAGCGTCAACATCGTGTCATCTTCCTCCACGACAACGCCCCATCCCACACGGCCCGTGC
CGTCCGTGACACCCTCGAGACACTCAACTGGGAGGTCCTCCCACACGCCGCCTACTCCCCAGGTAAGTTC
ATAGATTTTGAAAAAAAGTTTAAGAACTGAAAAATGGAATAAAAATATTTAAGAGCATTTTTAAATGTAA
AATTAACAAAAAAAGCGCCTAAGAATGTTTCCAAAACAGTAAAAAAAAGGTTTAAAAAAATGCAAAAAAA
AATTTAAGATGCTTTTAATTACACAAAAAATGAAAGTAAAAAAAATTAAAATATTGAAAAATGTATATTT
GTTTGAAAAGGTACATTTTTCAATGCAAAAAATGTTTCTAAAAATTAAAAAAATATGTTTAAATTGTGTA
AAGTGTAAATTAAAAAATAAAATTATGAAAAAGTATTGTTTCATACTTTTTCTAAATTTTGGTTGAAAAA
TTTAAAATTCCAGCTTTTTATTCACATTATGTGTTCTAAAAATCTTTCCCCAATTTTCGGGACCGTTTTC
CAGTATATTTCCATTTTTCAAAAAGATTTTTAACTGAAATTCATGTTTTCAATGCTAAAAATCAATAAAA
AAAGAATTTTTCAGACCTCGCCCCATCCGACTACCACCTCTTCGCCTCCATGGGACACGCCCTCGCCGAG
CAACGTTTCGACTCCTACGAGTCCGTCAAGAAGTGGCTCGACGAGTGGTTCGCCGCCAAGGACGACGAGT
TCTACTGGCGTGGAATCCACAAGCTCCCAGAGCGTTGGGAGAAGTGCGTCGCCTCCGACGGAAAGTACTT
CGAGTAAACCCAGCTTTCTTGTACAAAGTGGATTAATTTTCCCCAGATTTCCCCACGATTTTTTTTGACA
TTTTTATGAAAATTTTCTCTAAAAGTTACCCCTATTTTGTTTAGACTGATCTCTTATTTTATCCAATGTT
TCAAATTTTTGAAATTGCTCGAAAATTCCAATTTTCACATATTTTTGTTGATTTTTTCGCCATTTTCCCC
TGATAAATTAACTTATTTTTGCAATTTTTTCTTTCGAAAAAATATTGGTTTCTCATCACCATTTATCCTT
TTTTTTATGGAGTTAAAAATTGTTAAAAAAATTTAATTTTTTTTCTAATTTTAGAGTCAAAACGGGTTCG
AATCTAGAGCGTAGCTGTACGATTTTTTGGCGATTTTTGCGGTTTTCTGGTGAGTTTTTTTAAAGTTATT
TTTTTGAAAAAAATTCTTGAAAATAAAAGGAAATTGTTTTAAAAAAAAATTTCAAAGAAAAAATTTTGAA
AAAATTGAAACATTTTTTTTATTTTGACCAAAAATATTGAAAATTAATTAACATTTTTTTTTGGAAAGTT
AATTTTTAATACAAATTTTTTAAATTTATTTTACAAAAAAAATTGAATTTCTGTGAAAAATCAGTTTTCC
AGTACATAATGATTTGACCAAAAAAAATTGAAAAAAATGATTTTTTAAAATTAAAAATACCATAAAATGC
TGAAAATTCAGAAAAATAAGTAAATTTTAAAAAATTCTGGAAAAACATCTAAAAACCCCCCAAATATAAT
ATTTTGGACCCTTTTATTTTCTGCTCGACATCTCAAATATCCTCCAATTTTTCGCTTTTTTGATTAATTG
AAAGCATAGTGGGGGCAGGTGTTATAGGACACCCTTCCCTCCACTTTTTTGGAGCATTTTTCAAAGCTCT
TCCGAGAGCAGAAGCTTCTCAATTTTTCCACCCCAAAAGTTTGAAATTCTGCCAAAAAATCTCGCATTTT
AACAATTTTTCGAGATGTTTCACGTCCTTTTCATTGCGATTTCCCAACTTTATTATACATAGTTGATAAT
TCACTGGCCGTCGTTTTACAACGTCGTGACTGGGAAAACCCTGGCGTTACCCAACTTAATCGCCTTGCAG
CACATCCCCCTTTCGCCAGCTGGCGTAATAGCGAAGAGGCCCGCACCGATCGCCCTTCCCAACAGTTGCG
CAGCCTGAATGGCGAATGGCGCCTGATGCGGTATTTTCTCCTTACGCATCTGTGCGGTATTTCACACCGC
ATATGGTGCACTCTCAGTGCAATCTGCTCTGATGCCGCATAGTTAAGCCAGCCCCGACACCCGCCAACAC
CCGCTGACGCGCCCTGACGGGCTTGTCTGCTCCCGGCATCCGCTTACAGACAAGCTGTGACCGTCTCCGG
GAGCTGCATGTGTCAGAGGTTTTCACCGTCATCACCGAAACGCGCGAGACGAAAGGGCCTCGTGATACGC
CTATTTTTATAGGTTAATGTCATGATAATAATGGTTTCTTAGACGTCAGGTGGCACTTTTCGGGGAAATG
TGCGCGGAACCCCTATTTGTTTATTTTTCTAAATACATTCAAATATGTATCCGCTCATGAGACAATAACC
CTGATAAATGCTTCAATAATATTGAAAAAGGAAGAGTATGAGTATTCAACATTTCCGTGTCGCCCTTATT
CCCTTTTTTGCGGCATTTTGCCTTCCTGTTTTTGCTCACCCAGAAACGCTGGTGAAAGTAAAAGATGCTG
AAGATCAGTTGGGTGCACGAGTGGGTTACATCGAACTGGATCTCAACAGCGGTAAGATCCTTGAGAGTTT
TCGCCCCGAAGAACGTTTTCCAATGATGAGCACTTTTAAAGTTCTGCTATGTGGCGCGGTATTATCCCGT
ATTGACGCCGGGCAAGAGCAACTCGGTCGCCGCATACACTATTCTCAGAATGACTTGGTTGAGTACTCAC
CAGTCACAGAAAAGCATCTTACGGATGGCATGACAGTAAGAGAATTATGCAGTGCTGCCATAACCATGAG
TGATAACACTGCGGCCAACTTACTTCTGACAACGATCGGAGGACCGAAGGAGCTAACCGCTTTTTTGCAC
AACATGGGGGATCATGTAACTCGCCTTGATCGTTGGGAACCGGAGCTGAATGAAGCCATACCAAACGACG
AGCGTGACACCACGATGCCTGTAGCAATGGCAACAACGTTGCGCAAACTATTAACTGGCGAACTACTTAC
TCTAGCTTCCCGGCAACAATTAATAGACTGGATGGAGGCGGATAAAGTTGCAGGACCACTTCTGCGCTCG
GCCCTTCCGGCTGGCTGGTTTATTGCTGATAAATCTGGAGCCGGTGAGCGTGGGTCTCGCGGTATCATTG
CAGCACTGGGGTCAGATGGTAAGCCCTCCCGTATCGTAGTTATCTACACGACGGGGAGTCAGGCAACTAT
GGATGAACGAAATAGACAGATCGCTGAGATAGGTGCCTCACTGATTAAGCATTGGTAACTGTCAGACCAA
GTTTACTCATATATACTTTAGATTGATTTAAAACTTCATTTTTAATTTAAAAGGATCTAGGTGAAGATCC
TTTTTGATAATCTCATGACCAAAATCCCTTAACGTGAGTTTTCGTTCCACTGAGCGTCAGACCCCGTAGA
AAAGATCAAAGGATCTTCTTGAGATCCTTTTTTTCTGCGCGTAATCTGCTGCTTGCAAACAAAAAAACCA
CCGCTACCAGCGGTGGTTTGTTTGCCGGATCAAGAGCTACCAACTCTTTTTCCGAAGGTAACTGGCTTCA
GCAGAGCGCAGATACCAAATACTGTTCTTCTAGTGTAGCCGTAGTTAGGCCACCACTTCAAGAACTCTGT
AGCACCGCCTACATACCTCGCTCTGCTAATCCTGTTACCAGTGGCTGCTGCCAGTGGCGATAAGTCGTGT
CTTACCGGGTTGGACTCAAGACGATAGTTACCGGATAAGGCGCAGCGGTCGGGCTGAACGGGGGGTTCGT
GCACACAGCCCAGCTTGGAGCGAACGACCTACACCGAACTGAGATACCTACAGCGTGAGCTATGAGAAAG
CGCCACGCTTCCCGAAGGGAGAAAGGCGGACAGGTATCCGGTAAGCGGCAGGGTCGGAACAGGAGAGCGC
ACGAGGGAGCTTCCAGGGGGAAACGCCTGGTATCTTTATAGTCCTGTCGGGTTTCGCCACCTCTGACTTG
AGCGTCGATTTTTGTGATGCTCGTCAGGGGGGCGGAGCCTATGGAAAAACGCCAGCAACGCGGCCTTTTT
ACGGTTCCTGGTCTTTTGCTGGCCTTTTGCTCACATGTTCTTTCCTGCGTTATCCCCTGATTCTGTGGAT
AACCGTATTACCGCCTTTGAGTGAGCTGATACCAGCGGATAACAATTTCACA
